>Addgene plasmid #63373 | pFusX3-28 | depositor partial sequence | sequence record 105264 | pFusX3_CGT
AGTCTTAAGCGTCTCCATGGCCTGACCCCGGACCAAGTGGTGGCTATCGCCAGCCACGATGGCGGCAAGC
AAGCGCTCGAAACGGTGCAGCGGCTGTTGCCGGTGCTGTGCCAGGACCATGGCCTCACACCCGATCAGGT
CGTGGCTATCGCCAGCAACAATGGCGGCAAGCAAGCGCTCGAAACGGTGCAGCGGCTGTTGCCGGTGCTG
TGCCAGGACCATGGCCTGACCCCGGACCAAGTGGTGGCTATCGCCAGCAACGGTGGCGGCAAGCAAGCGC
TCGAAACGGTGCAGCGGCTGTTGCCGGTGCTGTGCCAGGACCATGGCCTGCGAGACGTC
