>Addgene plasmid #63373 | pFusX3-28 | depositor partial sequence | sequence record 105265 | FusX3
CGTCTCCATGGCCTGACCCCGGACCAAGTGGTGGCTATCGAGACCGGCGCCGCTACGGGCGCGTCCCATT
CGCCATTCAGGCTGCGCAACTGTTGGGAAGGGCGATCGGTGCGGGCTCTTCGCTATTACGCCAGCTGGCG
AAAGGGGGATGTGCTGCAAGGCGATTAAGTTGGGAACGCCAGGGTTTTCCCAGTCACGACGTTGTAAAAC
GACGGCCAGTGAGCGCGCGTAATCGACTCACTATAGGGCGAATTGGGTACCGGGCCCCCCCTCGAGGTCC
TCCAGCTTTTGTTCCCTTTAGTGAGGGTTAATTGCGCGCTTGGCGTAATCATGGTCATAGCTGTTTCCTG
TGTGAAATTGTTATCCGCTCACAATTCCACACAACATACGAGCCGGAAGCATAAAGTGTAAAGCCTGGGG
TGCCTAATGAGTGAGCTAACTCACATTAATTGCGTTGCGCTCACTGCCCGCTTTCCACCGGTGGTCTCTG
GCGGCAAGCAAGCGCTCGAAACGGTGCAGCGGCTGTTGCCGGTGCTGTGCCAGGACCATGGCCTGCGAGA
CGTCTAGACCAGCCAGGACAGAAATGCCTCGACTTCGCTGCTACCCAAGGTTGCCGGGTGACGCACACCG
TGGAAACGGATGAAGGCACGAACCCAGTGGACATAAGCCTGTTCGGTTCGTAAGCTGTAATGCAAGTAGC
GTATGCGCTCACGCAACTGGTCCAGAACCTTGACCGAACGCAGCGGTGGTAACGGCGCAGTGGCGGTTTT
CATGGCTTGTTATGACTGTTTTTTTGGGGTACAGTCTATGCCTCGGGCATCCAAGCAGCAAGCGCGTTAC
GCCGTGGGTCGATGTTTGATGTTATGGAGCAGCAACGATGTTACGCAGCAGGGCAGTCGCCCTAAAACAA
AGTTAAACATTATGAGGGAAGCGGTGATCGCCGAAGTATCGACTCAACTATCAGAGGTAGTTGGCGTCAT
CGAGCGCCATCTCGAACCGACGTTGCTGGCCGTACATTTGTACGGCTCCGCAGTGGATGGCGGCCTGAAG
CCACACAGTGATATTGATTTGCTGGTTACGGTGACCGTAAGGCTTGATGAAACAACGCGGCGAGCTTTGA
TCAACGACCTTTTGGAAACTTCGGCTTCCCCTGGAGAGAGCGAGATTCTCCGCGCTGTAGAAGTCACCAT
TGTTGTGCACGACGACATCATTCCGTGGCGTTATCCAGCTAAGCGCGAACTGCAATTTGGAGAATGGCAG
CGCAATGACATTCTTGCAGGTATCTTCGAGCCAGCCACGATCGACATTGATCTGGCTATCTTGCTGACAA
AAGCAAGAGAACATAGCGTTGCCTTGGTAGGTCCAGCGGCGGAGGAACTCTTTGATCCGGTTCCTGAACA
GGATCTATTTGAGGCGCTAAATGAAACCTTAACGCTATGGAACTCGCCGCCCGACTGGGCTGGCGATGAG
CGAAATGTAGTGCTTACGTTGTCCCGCATTTGGTACAGCGCAGTAACCGGCAAAATCGCGCCGAAGGATG
TCGCTGCCGACTGGGCAATGGAGCGCCTGCCGGCCCAGTATCAGCCCGTCATACTTGAAGCTAGACAGGC
TTATCTTGGACAAGAAGAAGATCGCTTGGCCTCGCGCGCAGATCAGTTGGAAGAATTTGTCCACTACGTG
AAAGGCGAGATCACCAAGGTAGTCGGCAAATAACCCTCGAGCCACCCATGACCAAAATCCCTTAACGTGA
GTTACGCGTCGTTCCACTGAGCGTCAGACCCCGTAGAAAAGATCAAAGGATCTTCTTGAGATCCTTTTTT
TCTGCGCGTAATCTGCTGCTTGCAAACAAAAAAACCACCGCTACCAGCGGTGGTTTGTTTGCCGGATCAA
GAGCTACCAACTCTTTTTCCGAAGGTAACTGGCTTCAGCAGAGCGCAGATACCAAATACTGTCCTTCTAG
TGTAGCCGTAGTTAGGCCACCACTTCAAGAACTCTGTAGCACCGCCTACATACCTCGCTCTGCTAATCCT
GTTACCAGTGGCTGCTGCCAGTGGCGATAAGTCGTGTCTTACCGGGTTGGACTCAAGACGATAGTTACCG
GATAAGGCGCAGCGGTCGGGCTGAACGGGGGGTTCGTGCACACAGCCCAGCTTGGAGCGAACGACCTACA
CCGAACTGAGATACCTACAGCGTGAGCATTGAGAAAGCGCCACGCTTCCCGAAGGGAGAAAGGCGGACAG
GTATCCGGTAAGCGGCAGGGTCGGAACAGGAGAGCGCACGAGGGAGCTTCCAGGGGGAAACGCCTGGTAT
CTTTATAGTCCTGTCGGGTTTCGCCACCTCTGACTTGAGCGTCGATTTTTGTGATGCTCGTCAGGGGGGC
GGAGCCTATGGAAAAACGCCAGCAACGCGGCCTTTTTACGGTTCCTGGCCTTTTGCTGGCCTTTTGCTCA
CATGTTCTTTCCTGCGTTATCCCCTGATTCTGTGGATAACCGTATTACCGCCTTTGAGTGAGCTGATACC
GCTCGCCGCAGCCGAACGACCGAGCGCAGCGAGTCAGTGAGCGAGGAAGCGGAAGAGCGCCCAATACGCA
AACCGCCTCTCCCCGCGCGTTGGCCGATTCATTAATGCAGCTGGCACGACAGGTTTCCCGACTGGAAAGC
GGGCAGTGAGCGCAACGCAATTAATACGCGTACCGCTAGCCAGGAAGAGTTTGTAGAAACGCAAAAAGGC
CATCCGTCAGGATGGCCTTCTGCTTAGTTTGATGCCTGGCAGTTTATGGCGGGCGTCCTGCCCGCCACCC
TCCGGGCCGTTGCTTCACAACGTTCAAATCCGCTCCCGGCGGATTTGTCCTACTCAGGAGAGCGTTCACC
GACAAACAACAGATAAAACGAAAGGCCCAGTCTTCCGACTGAGCCTTTCGTTTTATTTGATGCCTGGCAG
TTCCCTACTCTCGCGTTAACGCTAGCATGGATGTTTTCCCAGTCACGACGTTGTAAAACGACGGCCAGTC
TTAAG
