>Addgene plasmid #63373 | pFusX3-28 | addgene partial sequence | sequence record 115473 | pCR8_R1 5'-cgaaccgaacaggcttatgt-3'
GTCACCCGGCAACCTTGGGTAGCAGCGAAGTCGAGGCATTTCTGTCCTGGCTGGTCTAGACGTCTCGCAG
GCCATGGTCCTGGCACAGCACCGGCAACAGCCGCTGCACCGTTTCGAGCGCTTGCTTGCCGCCACCGTTG
CTGGCGATAGCCACCACTTGGTCCGGGGTCAGGCCATGGTCCTGGCACAGCACCGGCAACAGCCGCTGCA
CCGTTTCGAGCGCTTGCTTGCCGCCATTGTTGCTGGCGATAGCCACGACCTGATCGGGTGTGAGGCCATG
GTCCTGGCACAGCACCGGCAACAGCCGCTGCACCGTTTCGAGCGCTTGCTTGCCGCCATCGTGGCTGGCG
ATAGCCACCACTTGGTCCGGGGTCAGGCCATGGAGACGCTTAAGACTGGCCGTCGTTTTACAACGTCGTG
ACTGGGAAAACATCCATGCTAGCGTTAACGCGAGAGTAGGGAACTGCCAGGCATCAAATAAAACGAAAGG
CTCAGTCGGAAGACTGGGCCTTTCGTTTTATCTGTTGTTTGTCGGTGAACGCTCTCCTGAGTAGGACAAA
TCCGCCGGGAGCGGATTTGAACGTTGTGAAGCAACGGCCCGGAGGGTGGCGGGCAGGACGCCCGCCATAA
ACTGCCAGGCATCAAACTAAGCAGAAGGCCAT
