[The description below was written by a language model from this plasmid's Addgene catalogue record.]
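Description:
pFusX3-28 is a library component plasmid from the FusX system, a one-step method for assembling TALE repeat arrays for genome engineering. It is built on the FusX3 backbone (about 3 kb without the insert), is maintained as a high-copy plasmid in standard E. coli cloning strains, and is selected with spectinomycin. The record does not include a feature table, so the origin of replication and other backbone elements are not specified; the listed sequencing primers suggest a pCR8-type backbone, but this is not stated explicitly.

The insert is a synthetic, preassembled trimer of TALE repeats carrying the repeat-variable diresidues HD, NN and NG. Under the standard TALE code these specify C, G and T respectively, which matches the alternative name X3_CGT. The trimer occupies RVD positions 7 to 9 of the final array. It was cloned into the backbone using BsaI, a type IIS enzyme, and both sites were destroyed in the process.

In use, this plasmid is one member of a set of position-specific trimer libraries, each member representing one possible three-base combination for its position. A user picks the plasmid matching the target sequence at each position block and combines them in a Golden Gate-style reaction to build a full-length TALE DNA-binding domain in a receiver vector, typically to produce a TALEN. pFusX3-28 carries no promoter-driven expression cassette described in the record and serves purely as an assembly intermediate rather than as an expression construct.
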