Addgene plasmid #63373: pFusX3-28
Purpose: Encodes RVD positions 7-9 in TALEN assembly
Depositing lab: Stephen Ekker. Depositing organization: Mayo Foundation for Medical Education and Research. Publication: FusX: A rapid one-step TALE assembly system for genome science. Ma AC, McNulty MS, Tanya PL, Jarryd CM, Martinez-Galvez G, Argue DP, Lee HB, Urban MD, Bullard CE, Blackburn PR, Man TK, Clark KJ, Ekker SC. Hum Gene Ther. 2016 Jun;27(6):451-63. doi: 10.1089/hum.2015.172 PubMed 26854857.
Backbone
  Vector backbone: FusX3
  Backbone size w/o insert (bp): 3015
  Vector type: TALEN
Growth in bacteria
  Bacterial resistance: Spectinomycin, 50 μg/mL
  Growth temperature: 37°C
  Growth strain: DH5alpha
  Copy number: High Copy
Gene/Insert
  Gene/Insert name: HD NN NG (alt name: X3_CGT)
  Species: Synthetic
  Mutation: none
  Cloning method: Restriction Enzyme; 5′ cloning site BsaI (destroyed during cloning); 3′ cloning site BsaI (destroyed during cloning)
  Sequencing primers: 5′ pCR8_F1; 3′ pCR8_R1
Terms and licenses: Academic/Nonprofit Terms; Industry Terms: Not Available to Industry
How to cite: pFusX3-28 was a gift from Stephen Ekker (Addgene plasmid # 63373 ; http://n2t.net/addgene:63373 ; RRID:Addgene_63373)
